>Addgene plasmid #134723 | pRcCMV-STAT13F | addgene full sequence | sequence record 272780 | Addgene NGS Result
CGCGTTGACATTGATTATTGACTAGTTATTAATAGTAATCAATTACGGGGTCATTAGTTCATAGCCCATA
TATGGAGTTCCGCGTTACATAACTTACGGTAAATGGCCCGCCTGGCTGACCGCCCAACGACCCCCGCCCA
TTGACGTCAATAATGACGTATGTTCCCATAGTAACGCCAATAGGGACTTTCCATTGACGTCAATGGGTGG
AGTATTTACGGTAAACTGCCCACTTGGCAGTACATCAAGTGTATCATATGCCAAGTACGCCCCCTATTGA
CGTCAATGACGGTAAATGGCCCGCCTGGCATTATGCCCAGTACATGACCTTATGGGACTTTCCTACTTGG
CAGTACATCTACGTATTAGTCATCGCTATTACCATGGTGATGCGGTTTTGGCAGTACATCAATGGGCGTG
GATAGCGGTTTGACTCACGGGGATTTCCAAGTCTCCACCCCATTGACGTCAATGGGAGTTTGTTTTGGCA
CCAAAATCAACGGGACTTTCCAAAATGTCGTAACAACTCCGCCCCATTGACGCAAATGGGCGGTAGGCGT
GTACGGTGGGAGGTCTATATAAGCAGAGCTCTCTGGCTAACTAGAGAACCCACTGCTTACTGGCTTATCG
AAATTAATACGACTCACTATAGGGAGACCCAAGCTTGGTACCGAGCTCGGATCCACTAGTAACGGCCGCC
AGTGTGCTGGAATTCTGCAGATATCCATCACACTGGCGGCCGCACAAGGTGGCAGGATGTCTCAGTGGTA
CGAACTTCAGCAGCTTGACTCAAAATTCCTGGAGCAGGTTCACCAGCTTTATGATGACAGTTTTCCCATG
GAAATCAGACAGTACCTGGCACAGTGGTTAGAAAAGCAAGACTGGGAGCACGCTGCCAATGATGTTTCAT
TTGCCACCATCCGTTTTCATGACCTCCTGTCACAGCTGGATGATCAATATAGTCGCTTTTCTTTGGAGAA
TAACTTCTTGCTACAGCATAACATAAGGAAAAGCAAGCGTAATCTTCAGGATAATTTTCAGGAAGACCCA
ATCCAGATGTCTATGATCATTTACAGCTGTCTGAAGGAAGAAAGGAAAATTCTGGAAAACGCCCAGAGAT
TTAATCAGGCTCAGTCGGGGAATATTCAGAGCACAGTGATGTTAGACAAACAGAAAGAGCTTGACAGTAA
AGTCAGAAATGTGAAGGACAAGGTTATGTGTATAGAGCATGAAATCAAGAGCCTGGAAGATTTACAAGAT
GAATATGACTTCAAATGCAAAACCTTGCAGAACAGAGAACACGAGACCAATGGTGTGGCAAAGAGTGATC
AGAAACAAGAACAGCTGTTACTCAAGAAGATGTATTTAATGCTTGACAATAAGAGAAAGGAAGTAGTTCA
CAAAATAATAGAGTTGCTGAATGTCACTGAACTTACCCAGAATGCCCTGATTAATGATGAACTAGTGGAG
TGGAAGCGGAGACAGCAGAGCGCCTGTATTGGGGGGCCGCCCAATGCTTGCTTGGATCAGCTGCAGAACT
GGTTCACTATAGTTGCGGAGAGTCTGCAGCAAGTTCGGCAGCAGCTTAAAAAGTTGGAGGAATTGGAACA
GAAATACACCTACGAACATGACCCTATCACAAAAAACAAACAAGTGTTATGGGACCGCACCTTCAGTCTT
TTCCAGCAGCTCATTCAGAGCTCGTTTGTGGTGGAAAGACAGCCCTGCATGCCAACGCACCCTCAGAGGC
CGCTGGTCTTGAAGACAGGGGTCCAGTTCACTGTGAAGTTGAGACTGTTGGTGAAATTGCAAGAGCTGAA
TTATAATTTGAAAGTCAAAGTCTTATTTGATAAAGATGTGAATGAGAGAAATACAGTAAAAGGATTTAGG
AAGTTCAACATTTTGGGCACGCACACAAAAGTGATGAACATGGAGGAGTCCACCAATGGCAGTCTGGCGG
CTGAATTTCGGCACCTGCAATTGAAAGAACAGAAAAATGCTGGCACCAGAACGAATGAGGGTCCTCTCAT
CGTTACTGAAGAGCTTCACTCCCTTAGTTTTGAAACCCAATTGTGCCAGCCTGGTTTGGTAATTGACCTC
GAGACGACCTCTCTGCCCGTTGTGGTGATCTCCAACGTCAGCCAGCTCCCGAGCGGTTGGGCCTCCATCC
TTTGGTACAACATGCTGGTGGCGGAACCCAGGAATCTGTCCTTCTTCCTGACTCCACCATGTGCACGATG
GGCTCAGCTTTCAGAAGTGCTGAGTTGGCAGTTCTCGTCCACCACCAAGCGAGGGCTGAGCATCGAGCAG
CTGACAACGCTGGCTGAGAAGCTCCTAGGGCCTGGTGTGAACTACTCAGGGTGTCAGATCACATGGGCTA
AATTCTGCAAAGAAAACATGGCTGGCAAGGGCTTCTCCTTCTGGGTCTGGCTAGACAATATCATCGACCT
TGTGAAAAAGTATATCTTGGCCCTTTGGAATGAAGGGTACATCATGGGTTTCATCAGCAAGGAGCGGGAG
CGGGCCATCCTAAGCACAAAGCCCCCGGGCACCTTCCTACTGCGCTTCAGCGAGAGCAGCAAAGAAGGAG
GGGTCACTTTCACTTGGGTGGAAAAGGACATCAGTGGCAAGACCCAGATCCAGTCTGTAGAGCCATACAC
CAAGCAGCAGCTGAACAACATGTCATTTGCTGAAATCATCATGGGCTATAAGATCATGGATGCGACCAAC
ATCCTGGTGTCTCCACTTGTCTACCTCTACCCCGACATTCCCAAGGAGGAGGCATTTGGAAAGTACTGTA
GGCCCGAGAGCCAGGAGCACCCCGAAGCCGACCCAGGTAGTGCTGCCCCGTACCTGAAGACCAAGTTCAT
CTGTGTGACACCAACGACCTGCAGCAATACCATTGACCTGCCGATGTCCCCCCGCACTTTAGATTCATTG
ATGCAGTTTGGAAATAACGGTGAAGGTGCTGAGCCCTCAGCAGGAGGGCAGTTTGAGTCGCTCACGTTTG
ACATGGATTTGACCTCGGAGTGTGCTACCTCCCCCATGGACTACAAAGACGATGACGATAAATGAGGGCC
CTATTCTATAGTGTCACCTAAATGCTAGAGCTCGCTGATCAGCCTCGACTGTGCCTTCTAGTTGCCAGCC
ATCTGTTGTTTGCCCCTCCCCCGTGCCTTCCTTGACCCTGGAAGGTGCCACTCCCACTGTCCTTTCCTAA
TAAAATGAGGAAATTGCATCGCATTGTCTGAGTAGGTGTCATTCTATTCTGGGGGGTGGGGTGGGGCAGG
ACAGCAAGGGGGAGGATTGGGAAGACAATAGCAGGCATGCTGGGGATGCGGTGGGCTCTATGGCTTCTGA
GGCGGAAAGAACCAGCTGGGGCTCGAGGGGGGATCCCC
[124 nt withheld, positions 3399-3522]
C
[91 nt withheld, positions 3524-3614]
A
[49 nt withheld, positions 3616-3664]
CCTTTGACGTTGGAGTCCACGTTCTTT
[37 nt withheld, positions 3692-3728]
ACCCTATCTCGGTCTATTCTTTTGATTTATAAGGGATTTTGCCGATTTCGGCCTATTGGTTAAAAAATGA
GCTGATTTAACAAAAATTTAACGCGAATTTTAACAAAATATTAACGCTTACAATTTAAATATTTGCTTAT
ACAATCT
[37 nt withheld, positions 3876-3912]
GGGTACCGAGCTCGAATTCTGTGGAATGTGTGTCAGTTAGGGTGTGGAAAGTCCCCAGGCTCCCCAGCAG
GCAGAAGTATGCAAAGCATGCATCTCAATTAGTCAGCAACCAGGTGTGGAAAGTCCCCAGGCTCCCCAGC
AGGCAGAAGTATGCAAAGCATGCATCTCAATTAGTCAGCAACCATAGTCCCGCCCCTAACTCCGCCCATC
CCGCCCCTAACTCCGCCCAGTTCCGCCCATTCTCCGCCCCATGGCTGACTAATTTTTTTTATTTATGCAG
AGGCCGAGGCCGCCTCGGCCTCTGAGCTATTCCAGAAGTAGTGAGGAGGCTTTTTTGGAGGCCTAGGCTT
TTGCAAAAAGCTCCCGGGAGCTTGGATATCCATTTTCGGATCTGATCAAGAGACAGGATGAGGATCGTTT
CGCATGATTGAACAAGATGGATTGCACGCAGGTTCTCCGGCCGCTTGGGTGGAGAGGCTATTCGGCTATG
ACTGGGCACAACAGACAATCGGCTGCTCTGATGCCGCCGTGTTCCGGCTGTCAGCGCAGGGGCGCCCGGT
TCTTTTTGTCAAGACCGACCTGTCCGGTGCCCTGAATGAACTGCAGGACGAGGCAGCGCGGCTATCGTGG
CTGGCCACGACGGGCGTTCCTTGCGCAGCTGTGCTCGACGTTGTCACTGAAGCGGGAAGGGACTGGCTGC
TATTGGGCGAAGTGCCGGGGCAGGATCTCCTGTCATCTCACCTTGCTCCTGCCGAGAAAGTATCCATCAT
GGCTGATGCAATGCGGCGGCTGCATACGCTTGATCCGGCTACCTGCCCATTCGACCACCAAGCGAAACAT
CGCATCGAGCGAGCACGTACTCGGATGGAAGCCGGTCTTGTCGATCAGGATGATCTGGACGAAGAGCATC
AGGGGCTCGCGCCAGCCGAACTGTTCGCCAGGCTCAAGGCGCGCATGCCCGACGGCGAGGATCTCGTCGT
GACCCATGGCGATGCCTGCTTGCCGAATATCATGGTGGAAAATGGCCGCTTTTCTGGATTCATCGACTGT
GGCCGGCTGGGTGTGGCGGACCGCTATCAGGACATAGCGTTGGCTACCCGTGATATTGCTGAAGAGCTTG
GCGGCGAATGGGCTGACCGCTTCCTCGTGCTTTACGGTATCGCCGCTCCCGATTCGCAGCGCATCGCCTT
CTATCGCCTTCTTGACGAGTTCTTCTGAGCGGGACTCTGGGGTTCGAAATGACCGACCAAGCGACGCCCA
ACCTGCCATCACGAGATTTCGATTCCACCGCCGCCTTCTATGAAAGGTTGGGCTTCGGAATCGTTTTCCG
GGACGCCGGCTGGATGATCCTCCAGCGCGGGGATCTCATGCTGGAGTTCTTCGCCCACCCCAACTTGTTT
ATTGCAGCTTATAATGGTTACAAATAAAGCAATAGCATCACAAATTTCACAAATAAAGCATTTTTTTCAC
TGCATTCTAGTTGTGGTTTGTCCAAACTCATCAATGTATCTTATCATGTCTGGATCCGTCGACCTCGAGA
GCTTGGCGTAATCATGGTCATAGCTGTTTCCTGTGTGAAATTGTTATCCGCTCACAATTCCACACAACAT
ACGAGCCGGAAGCATAAAGTGTAAAGCCTGGGGTGCCTAATGAGTGAGCTAACTCACATTAATTGCGTTG
CGCTCACTGCCCGCTTTCCAGTCGGGAAACCTGTCGTGCCAGCTGCATTAATGAATCGGCCAACGCGCGG
GGAGAGGCGGTTTGCGTATTGGGCGCTCTTCCGCTTCCTCGCTCACTGACTCGCTGCGCTCGGTCGTTCG
GCTGCGGCGAGCGGTATCAGCTCACTCAAAGGCGGTAATACGGTTATCCACAGAATCAGGGGATAACGCA
GGAAAGAACATGTGAGCAAAAGGCCAGCAAAAGGCCAGGAACCGTAAAAAGGCCGCGTTGCTGGCGTTTT
TCCATAGGCTCCGCCCCCCTGACGAGCATCACAAAAATCGACGCTCAAGTCAGAGGTGGCGAAACCCGAC
AGGACTATAAAGATACCAGGCGTTTCCCCCTGGAAGCTCCCTCGTGCGCTCTCCTGTTCCGACCCTGCCG
CTTACCGGATACCTGTCCGCCTTTCTCCCTTCGGGAAGCGTGGCGCTTTCTCATAGCTCACGCTGTAGGT
ATCTCAGTTCGGTGTAGGTCGTTCGCTCCAAGCTGGGCTGTGTGCACGAACCCCCCGTTCAGCCCGACCG
CTGCGCCTTATCCGGTAACTATCGTCTTGAGTCCAACCCGGTAAGACACGACTTATCGCCACTGGCAGCA
GCCACTGGTAACAGGATTAGCAGAGCGAGGTATGTAGGCGGTGCTACAGAGTTCTTGAAGTGGTGGCCTA
ACTACGGCTACACTAGAAGAACAGTATTTGGTATCTGCGCTCTGCTGAAGCCAGTTACCTTCGGAAAAAG
AGTTGGTAGCTCTTGATCCGGCAAACAAACCACCGCTGGTAGCGGTGGTTTTTTTGTTTGCAAGCAGCAG
ATTACGCGCAGAAAAAAAGGATCTCAAGAAGATCCTTTGATCTTTTCTACGGGGTCTGACGCTCAGTGGA
ACGAAAACTCACGTTAAGGGATTTTGGTCATGAGATTATCAAAAAGGATCTTCACCTAGATCCTTTTAAA
TTAAAAATGAAGTTTTAAATCAATCTAAAGTATATATGAGTAAACTTGGTCTGACAGTTACCAATGCTTA
ATCAGTGAGGCACCTATCTCAGCGATCTGTCTATTTCGTTCATCCATAGTTGCCTGACTCCCCGTCGTGT
AGATAACTACGATACGGGAGGGCTTACCATCTGGCCCCAGTGCTGCAATGATACCGCGAGACCCACGCTC
ACCGGCTCCAGATTTATCAGCAATAAACCAGCCAGCCGGAAGGGCCGAGCGCAGAAGTGGTCCTGCAACT
TTATCCGCCTCCATCCAGTCTATTAATTGTTGCCGGGAAGCTAGAGTAAGTAGTTCGCCAGTTAATAGTT
TGCGCAACGTTGTTGCCATTGCTACAGGCATCGTGGTGTCACGCTCGTCGTTTGGTATGGCTTCATTCAG
CTCCGGTTCCCAACGATCAAGGCGAGTTACATGATCCCCCATGTTGTGCAAAAAAGCGGTTAGCTCCTTC
GGTCCTCCGATCGTTGTCAGAAGTAAGTTGGCCGCAGTGTTATCACTCATGGTTATGGCAGCACTGCATA
ATTCTCTTACTGTCATGCCATCCGTAAGATGCTTTTCTGTGACTGGTGAGTACTCAACCAAGTCATTCTG
AGAATAGTGTATGCGGCGACCGAGTTGCTCTTGCCCGGCGTCAATACGGGATAATACCGCGCCACATAGC
AGAACTTTAAAAGTGCTCATCATTGGAAAACGTTCTTCGGGGCGAAAACTCTCAAGGATCTTACCGCTGT
TGAGATCCAGTTCGATGTAACCCACTCGTGCACCCAACTGATCTTCAGCATCTTTTACTTTCACCAGCGT
TTCTGGGTGAGCAAAAACAGGAAGGCAAAATGCCGCAAAAAAGGGAATAAGGGCGACACGGAAATGTTGA
ATACTCATACTCTTCCTTTTTCAATATTATTGAAGCATTTATCAGGGTTATTGTCTCATGAGCGGATACA
TATTTGAATGTATTTAGAAAAATAAACAAATAGGGGTTCCGCGCACATTTCCCCGAAAAGTGCCACCTGA
CGTCGACGGATCGGGAGATCTCCCGATCCCCTATGGTGCACTCTCAGTACAATCTGCTCTGATGCCGCAT
AGTTAAGCCAGTATCTGCTCCCTGCTTGTGTGTTGGAGGTCGCTGAGTAGTGCGCGAGCAAAATTTAAGC
TACAACAAGGCAAGGCTTGACCGACAATTGCATGAAGAATCTGCTTAGGGTTAGGCGTTTTGCGCTGCTT
CGCGATGTACGGGCCAGATATA
Features (pLannotate 1.2.2; 23 found; start..end, strand, type, name):
      7..386     +  enhancer       CMV enhancer: human cytomegalovirus immediate early enhancer
    387..590     +  promoter       CMV promoter: human cytomegalovirus (CMV) immediate early promoter
    586..619     +  LTR            5' LTR (truncated) (fragment): truncated 5' long terminal repeat (LTR) from HIV-1
    635..653     +  promoter       T7 promoter: promoter for bacteriophage T7 RNA polymerase
    757..2934    +  CDS            STAT1: STAT1_HUMAN - Experimental evidence at protein level: Swiss-Prot protein existence level 1. Signal transducer and transcription activator that mediates cellular responses to interferons (IFNs), cytokine KITLG/SCF and other cytokines and other growth factors. Following type I IFN (IFN-alpha and IFN-beta) binding to cell surface receptors, signaling via protein kinases leads to activation of Jak kinases (TYK2 and JAK1) and to tyrosine phosphorylation of STAT1 and STAT2. The phosphorylated STATs dimerize and associate with ISGF3G/IRF-9 to form a complex termed ISGF3 transcription factor, that ent
   3048..3072    +  CDS            3xFLAG (fragment): three tandem FLAG® epitope tags
   3085..3103    -  promoter       SP6 promoter: promoter for bacteriophage SP6 RNA polymerase
   3129..3353    +  polyA_signal   bGH poly(A) signal: bovine growth hormone polyadenylation signal
   3357..3378    +  promoter       SV40 promoter (fragment): SV40 enhancer and early promoter
   3399..3827    +  rep_origin     f1 ori (sequence partly withheld): f1 bacteriophage origin of replication; arrow indicates direction of (+) strand synthesis
   3913..3931    -  misc_feature   MCS (fragment): pUC18/19 multiple cloning site
   3940..4269    +  promoter       SV40 promoter: SV40 enhancer and early promoter
   4336..5127    +  CDS            neo: KKA2_KLEPN - Also known as kan, nptII. Experimental evidence at protein level: Swiss-Prot protein existence level 1. Resistance to kanamycin, neomycin, paromomycin, ribostamycin, butirosin and gentamicin B. From Klebsiella pneumoniae.
   5151..5309    +  CDS            ble (fragment): BLE_KLEPN - Experimental evidence at protein level: Swiss-Prot protein existence level 1. Binding protein with a strong affinity to the bleomycin family of antibiotics. Binds to CL990; an antimitotic-antibiotic compound. From Klebsiella pneumoniae.
   5304..5438    +  polyA_signal   SV40 poly(A) signal: SV40 polyadenylation signal
   5493..5509    -  protein_bind   lac operator: The lac repressor binds to the lac operator to inhibit transcription in E. coli. This inhibition can be relieved by adding lactose or isopropyl-β-D-thiogalactopyranoside (IPTG). lac repressor encoded by lacI
   5517..5547    -  promoter       lac promoter: promoter for the E. coli lac operon
   5562..5583    -  protein_bind   CAP binding site: CAP binding activates transcription in the presence of cAMP. E. coli catabolite activator protein
   5596..5688    -  CDS            lacI (fragment): lac repressor; lacI; The lac repressor binds to the lac operator to inhibit transcription in E. coli. This inhibition can be relieved by adding lactose or isopropyl-β-D-thiogalactopyranoside (IPTG).
   5871..6459    -  rep_origin     ori: high-copy-number ColE1/pMB1/pBR322/pUC origin of replication
   6630..7490    -  CDS            AmpR: β-lactamase; bla; confers resistance to ampicillin, carbenicillin, and related antibiotics
   7491..7595    -  promoter       AmpR promoter: bla
   7654..7706    -  misc_feature   bom (fragment): basis of mobility region from pBR322
