[The description below was written by a language model from this plasmid's Addgene catalogue record and pLannotate feature annotations shown in this document.]
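Description:
pRcCMV-STAT13F is a mammalian expression plasmid of about 7.9 kb built on the pRcCMV backbone. It is propagated in E. coli through a high-copy ColE1/pUC-type origin with ampicillin selection from the AmpR (β-lactamase) gene, and it also carries an f1 origin that allows single-stranded DNA production. For selection in mammalian cells, a separate cassette places the neomycin phosphotransferase gene under the SV40 enhancer/early promoter with an SV40 polyadenylation signal, so stable transfectants can be selected with G418. Short annotated remnants such as a ble fragment, lac promoter/operator pieces, a lacI fragment and a bom fragment appear to be backbone leftovers rather than functional parts of the design.

The payload is a roughly 2.4 kb human chimeric open reading frame in which STAT1 amino acids 1–508 are joined to STAT3 beginning at amino acid 515, with a FLAG epitope at the C-terminus. It is driven by the human CMV immediate-early enhancer and promoter and terminated by the bovine growth hormone poly(A) signal. T7 and SP6 phage promoters flank the insert, which could support in vitro transcription or sequencing. The automated annotation labels most of the coding region simply as STAT1, probably because of homology between the two STAT proteins, and calls the tag a fragment of 3xFLAG, which is consistent with the single FLAG epitope in the catalogue entry. The record says the construct derives from two earlier plasmids in the same collection. The associated publication title indicates that such domain-swap chimeras were used to map the STAT protein region that determines DNA sequence recognition, with the FLAG tag allowing detection of the fusion.
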