Addgene plasmid #134723: pRcCMV-STAT13F
Purpose: Expresses chimeric STAT1-STAT3 protein with human STAT1 amino acids 1-508 joined to human STAT3 at amino acid 515, with a FLAG epitope tag at the C-terminus. Based on addgene plasmids #8691 and #8707
Depositing lab: Jim Darnell & Curt Horvath. Depositing organization: Rockefeller University. Publication: A STAT protein domain that determines DNA sequence recognition suggests a novel DNA-binding domain. Horvath CM, Wen Z, Darnell JE Jr. Genes Dev 1995 Apr 15;9(8):984-94. 10.1101/gad.9.8.984 PubMed 7774815.
Backbone
  Vector backbone: pRcCMV
  Backbone size w/o insert (bp): 5500
  Total vector size (bp): 7900
  Vector type: Mammalian Expression
  Selectable markers: Neomycin (select with G418)
Growth in bacteria
  Bacterial resistance: Ampicillin, 100 μg/mL
  Growth temperature: 37°C
  Growth strain: DH5alpha
  Copy number: High Copy
Gene/Insert
  Gene/Insert name: STAT1-STAT3 fusion
  Species: H. sapiens (human)
  Insert size (bp): 2400
  Entrez Gene: STAT3 (a.k.a. ADMIO, ADMIO1, APRF, HIES); STAT1 (a.k.a. CANDF7, IMD31A, IMD31B, IMD31C, ISGF-3, STAT91)
  Tag / fusion protein: human STAT1 aa1-508 joined to human STAT3 at aa 515; FLAG (C terminal on insert)
Terms and licenses: Academic/Nonprofit Terms; Industry Terms: Not Available to Industry
How to cite: pRcCMV-STAT13F was a gift from Jim Darnell & Curt Horvath (Addgene plasmid # 134723 ; http://n2t.net/addgene:134723 ; RRID:Addgene_134723)
